Addgene plasmid #30739: pCS2-F3-GAT
Depositing lab: Nathan Lawson & Scot Wolfe. Depositing organization: University of Massachusetts, Worcester. Publication: Evaluation and application of modularly assembled zinc-finger nucleases in zebrafish. Zhu C, Smith T, McNulty J, Rayla AL, Lakshmanan A, Siekmann AF, Buffardi M, Meng X, Shin J, Padmanabhan A, Cifuentes D, Giraldez AJ, Look AT, Epstein JA, Lawson ND, Wolfe SA. Development. 2011 Oct;138(20):4555-64. 10.1242/dev.066779 PubMed 21937602.
Backbone
  Vector backbone: pCS2 (modified)
  Backbone size w/o insert (bp): 2877
  Vector type: mRNA production
Growth in bacteria
  Bacterial resistance: Ampicillin, 100 μg/mL
  Growth temperature: 37°C
  Growth strain: DH5alpha
  Growth instructions: XL1Blue
  Copy number: High Copy
Gene/Insert
  Gene/Insert name: F3 GAT
  Insert size (bp): 267
  Tag / fusion protein: FLAG (N terminal on insert)
  Cloning method: Restriction Enzyme; 5′ cloning site KpnI (not destroyed); 3′ cloning site XbalI (not destroyed)
  Sequencing primers: 5′ SP6; 3′ attaaccctcactaaaggga
Terms and licenses: Academic/Nonprofit Terms; Industry Terms: Not Available to Industry
How to cite: pCS2-F3-GAT was a gift from Nathan Lawson & Scot Wolfe (Addgene plasmid # 30739 ; http://n2t.net/addgene:30739 ; RRID:Addgene_30739)
