[The description below was written by a language model from this plasmid's Addgene catalogue record.]
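Description:
pCS2-F3-GAT is a small, high-copy bacterial plasmid built on a modified pCS2 backbone (about 2.9 kb without insert) and catalogued as an mRNA-production vector. It is propagated in standard E. coli cloning strains under ampicillin selection. The record does not include a feature table, so the origin of replication, promoters and polyadenylation elements are not explicitly listed. The use of an SP6 primer for 5′ sequencing is consistent with the SP6 phage promoter that pCS2-type vectors normally carry upstream of the cloning site for in vitro transcription of mRNA.

The insert, "F3 GAT", is only 267 bp, carries an N-terminal FLAG epitope tag, and sits between KpnI and XbaI sites that are both preserved, so it can be excised or exchanged by restriction cloning. The record does not define the insert further. The name and the associated work on modularly assembled zinc-finger nucleases in zebrafish suggest that it encodes a zinc-finger module intended for the finger 3 position of an array and recognising the DNA triplet GAT. This reading is an inference from the nomenclature rather than a stated fact, and no nuclease domain is mentioned.

On that reading, the plasmid would be one member of an archive of single-finger modules that are combined by restriction-based assembly into multi-finger DNA-binding domains. Such arrays would then be used to build zinc-finger nucleases expressed from injected mRNA for targeted gene disruption in zebrafish embryos. The FLAG tag would allow immunodetection of the expressed protein.
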