>Addgene plasmid #30739 | pCS2-F3-GAT | depositor partial sequence | sequence record 14123 | Author sequence
GGTACCCGCCCATATGCTTGCCCTGTCGAGTCCTGTGACCGCCGCTTCAGCCGTAGCGACGCGCTCACCC
GCCACATCCGGATTCACACAGGCCAGAAGCCCTTCCAGTGTCGCATCTGCATGAGGAACTTCAGCCGTTC
TGACCACCTCACCCGCCACATCCGCACCCACACAGGCGAGAAGCCTTTTGCATGCGACATTTGCGGCAGG
AAGTTCGCGCTTAGTTTCAACCTCACCCGCCACACCAAGATCCACACAGGTGGATCC
