>Addgene plasmid #30739 | pCS2-F3-GAT | addgene partial sequence | sequence record 36421 | SP6 5'-ATTTAGGTGACACTATAG-3'
TTGCAAGGATCTGCCACCATGGCTCCAAAGAAGAAGCGTAAGGTAGACTACAAAGACCATGACGGTGATT
ATAAAGATCATGACATCGATTACAAGGATGACGATGACAAGGGTACCCGCCCATATGCTTGCCCTGTCGA
GTCCTGTGACCGCCGCTTCAGCCGTAGCGACGCGCTCACCCGCCACATCCGGATTCACACAGGCCAGAAG
CCCTTCCAGTGTCGCATCTGCATGAGGAACTTCAGCCGTTCTGACCACCTCACCCGCCACATCCGCACCC
ACACAGGCGAGAAGCCTTTTGCATGCGACATTTGCGGCAGGAAGTTCGCGCTTAGTTTCAACCTCACCCG
CCACACCAAGATCCACACAGGTGGATCCCAACTAGTCAAAAGTGAACTGGAGGAGAAGAAATCTGAACTT
CGTCATAAATTGAAATATGTGCCTCATGAATATATTGAATTAATTGAAATTGCCAGAAATTCCACTCAGG
ATAGAATTCTTGAAATGAAGGTAATGGAATTTTTTATGAAAGTTTATGGATATAGAGGTAAACATTTGGG
TGGATCAAGGAAACCGGACGGAGCAATTTATACTGTCGGATCTCCTATTGATTACGGTGTGATCGTGGAT
ACTAAAGCTTATAGCGGAGGTTATAATCTGCCAATTGGCCAAGCAG
